Addgene plasmid #230801: AiP20139 - pAAV-AiE2575m-minBG-iCre(R297T)-BGHpA
Purpose: AiE2575m is an enhancer sequence, designed to drive AAV-mediated transgene expression in specific populations of brain cells
Depositing lab: Allen Institute for Brain Science & Bosiljka Tasic. Depositing organization: Allen Institute. Publication: A suite of enhancer AAVs and transgenic mouse lines for genetic access to cortical cell types. Ben-Simon Y, Hooper M, Narayan S, Daigle TL, Dwivedi D, Way SW, Oster A, Stafford DA, Mich JK, Taormina MJ, Martinez RA, Opitz-Araya X, Roth JR, Alexander JR, Allen S, Amster A, Arbuckle J, Ayala A, Baker PM, Bakken TE, Barcelli T, Barta S, Bendrick J, Bertagnolli D, Bielstein C, Bishwakarma P, Bowlus J, Boyer G, Brouner K, Casian B, Casper T, Chakka AB, Chakrabarty R, Chance RK, Chavan S, Clark M, Colbert K, Collman F, Daniel S, Departee M, DiValentin P, Donadio N, Dotson N, Egdorf T, Fliss T, Gabitto M, Garcia J, Gary A, Gasperini M, Gloe J, Goldy J, Gore BB, Graybuck L, Greisman N, Haeseleer F, Halterman C, Haradon Z, Hastings SD, Helback O, Ho W, Hockemeyer D, Huang C, Huff S, Hunker A, Johansen N, Jones D, Juneau Z, Kalmbach B, Kannan M, Khem S, Kussick E, Kutsal R, Larsen R, Lee C, Lee AY, Leibly M, Lenz GH, Li S, Liang E, Lusk N, Madigan Z, Malloy J, Malone J, McCue R, Melchor J, Mollenkopf T, Moosman S, Morin E, Newman D, Ng L, Ngo K, Omstead V, Otto S, Oyama A, Pena N, Pham T, Phillips E, Pom CA, Potekhina L, Ransford S, Ray PL, Rette D, Reynoldson C, Rimorin C, Rocha D, Ruiz A, Sanchez REA, Sawyer L, Sedeno-Cortes A, Sevigny JP, Shapovalova N, Shepard N, Shulga L, Sigler AR, Siverts L, Soliman S, Somasundaram S, Staats B, Stewart K, Szelenyi E, Tieu M, Trader C, Tran A, van Velthoven CTJ, Walker M, Wang Y, Weed N, Wirthlin M, Wood T, Wynalda B, Yao Z, Zhou T, Ariza J, Dee N, Reding M, Ronellenfitch K, Mufti S, Sunkin SM, Smith KA, Esposito L, Waters J, Thyagarajan B, Yao S, Lein ES, Zeng H, Levi BP, Ngai J, Ting JT, Tasic B. Cell. 2025 May 16:S0092-8674(25)00513-6. doi: 10.1016/j.cell.2025.05.002. PubMed 40403729.
Backbone
  Vector backbone: pAAV2
  Vector type: AAV
Growth in bacteria
  Bacterial resistance: Ampicillin, 100 μg/mL
  Growth temperature: 37°C
  Growth strain: NEB Stable
  Copy number: High Copy
Gene/Insert
  Gene/Insert name: iCre(R297T)
  Species: Synthetic
  Promoter: minBG
  Cloning method: Restriction Enzyme; 5′ cloning site BamHI (unknown if destroyed); 3′ cloning site XhoI (unknown if destroyed)
Terms and licenses: Academic/Nonprofit Terms; Industry Terms: Not Available to Industry
How to cite: AiP20139 - pAAV-AiE2575m-minBG-iCre(R297T)-BGHpA was a gift from Allen Institute for Brain Science & Bosiljka Tasic (Addgene plasmid # 230801 ; http://n2t.net/addgene:230801 ; RRID:Addgene_230801)
