[The description below was written by a language model from this plasmid's Addgene catalogue record and pLannotate feature annotations shown in this document.]
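Description:
AiP20139 - pAAV-AiE2575m-minBG-iCre(R297T)-BGHpA is an AAV transfer plasmid of about 4.8 kb built on a pAAV2 backbone. It is intended for packaging into recombinant adeno-associated virus for delivery of a recombinase to brain cells. In bacteria it is maintained through a high-copy ColE1/pUC-type origin and selected with ampicillin via the β-lactamase gene and its own promoter. An f1 phage origin is also present, along with small residual pBR322 fragments (bom, rop). The record lists a recombination-deficient strain suited to repeat-containing plasmids as the growth host, consistent with the presence of ITRs. The annotation detects a full AAV2 inverted terminal repeat downstream of the cassette but only two short ITR fragments upstream. This may reflect how the annotation or sequencing read resolved this structured repeat rather than a true truncation.

Between the ITRs, the enhancer AiE2575m is placed ahead of the minBG minimal promoter, a weak core promoter (commonly a minimal β-globin element) that depends on the adjacent enhancer for activity and specificity. Neither element is annotated in the feature table, but both presumably lie in the unannotated region upstream of the coding sequence. Together they drive iCre(R297T), a synthetic, codon-improved Cre recombinase carrying an R297T substitution, and the transcript is terminated by the bovine growth hormone polyadenylation signal. Cre catalyzes recombination between loxP sites, so enhancer-restricted expression can switch on or excise floxed reporters or effectors only in the targeted cells. The record states that the enhancer is designed to drive expression in specific brain cell populations but does not say which ones. The plasmid belongs to a suite of enhancer AAV tools for genetic access to cortical cell types.
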