Features (pLannotate 1.2.2; 12 found; start..end, strand, type, name):
     12..39      +  repeat_region  AAV2 ITR (fragment): inverted terminal repeat of adeno-associated virus serotype 2 inverted
     68..95      +  repeat_region  AAV2 ITR (fragment): inverted terminal repeat of adeno-associated virus serotype 2 inverted
    794..1819    +  CDS            cre: RECR_BPP1 - Experimental evidence at protein level: Swiss-Prot protein existence level 1. Catalyzes site-specific recombination between two 34-base- pair LOXP sites. Its role is to maintain the phage genome as a monomeric unit-copy plasmid in the lysogenic state. From Escherichia phage P1 (Bacteriophage P1).
   1859..1970    +  polyA_signal   bGH poly(A) signal: bovine growth hormone polyadenylation signal
   2088..2228    +  repeat_region  AAV2 ITR: inverted terminal repeat of adeno-associated virus serotype 2 inverted
   2233..2284    -  misc_feature   bom (fragment): basis of mobility region from pBR322
   2303..2758    +  rep_origin     f1 ori (sequence partly withheld): f1 bacteriophage origin of replication; arrow indicates direction of (+) strand synthesis
   2759..2808    -  misc_feature   bom (fragment): basis of mobility region from pBR322
   2910..2945    -  CDS            rop (fragment): Rop protein, which maintains plasmids at low copy number; rop
   3040..3144    +  promoter       AmpR promoter: bla
   3145..4005    +  CDS            AmpR: β-lactamase; bla; confers resistance to ampicillin, carbenicillin, and related antibiotics
   4176..4764    +  rep_origin     ori: high-copy-number ColE1/pMB1/pBR322/pUC origin of replication
>Addgene plasmid #230801 | AiP20139 - pAAV-AiE2575m-minBG-iCre(R297T)-BGHpA | addgene full sequence | sequence record 471056 | Addgene NGS Result
CCTGCAGGCAGCTGCGCGCTCGCTCGCTCACTGAGGCCGCCCGGGCGTCGGGCGACCTTTGGTCGCCCGG
CCTCAGTGAGCGAGCGAGCGCGCAGAGAGGGAGTGGCCAACTCCATCACTAGGGGTTCCTGCGGCCGCAT
TACTGCAGTCACACCGAAGGGAAGATTCAACGAGAATGGGAAATTATGAGAAATGCCCACACTTCCTATT
TCCTATATCTATTTTAGTTGGTGGCAATTACAATTTACTACGCAACACTCAAAATATAAACGGCACTATG
TGAAAGGATATAACAGTGACAGATTTGCAGCCTCAAAGCGTGACTTCAAAATATTGGTGCCGAAAAGGTT
TCCTGTTCCGGAAGGCAGTTGAGACTACAAAGCCCACGCAGGTGAAGGCGCTGGCAGGAGCGAGTGCTCT
GCGTACCCTGGATGTTGAGCAAAGCTGTGCAGGGTAGATGGGAGGCGCCGCCCGGCCCCATATGGAGCCG
ACCTTCCGTGCCAATCGCACTATGCTATGGCACACACAGCGAGCTGAGCGAGGAAATCCTGCGAAGCAGG
GAAACTGAGAGCATAAGGCCCGGAGTTGAAAATCAAGAAGGAAAGCCAAGAGTTTGAGGGAAATGCAGAG
GCAGGGTTATGTGAGGAGAACATGCCAGTGTCCTGTCTCTTTAGCCCCGGAGCTCGGGCTGGGCATAAAA
GTCAGGGCAGAGCCATCTATTGCTTACATTTGCTTCTGGGATCCAGATCTTTCGAAGCTAGCCACCATGG
TGCCCAAGAAGAAGAGGAAAGTCTCCAACCTGCTGACTGTGCACCAAAACCTGCCTGCCCTCCCTGTGGA
TGCCACCTCTGATGAAGTCAGGAAGAACCTGATGGACATGTTCAGGGACAGGCAGGCCTTCTCTGAACAC
ACCTGGAAGATGCTCCTGTCTGTGTGCAGATCCTGGGCTGCCTGGTGCAAGCTGAACAACAGGAAATGGT
TCCCTGCTGAACCTGAGGATGTGAGGGACTACCTCCTGTACCTGCAAGCCAGAGGCCTGGCTGTGAAGAC
CATCCAACAGCACCTGGGCCAGCTCAACATGCTGCACAGGAGATCTGGCCTGCCTCGCCCTTCTGACTCC
AATGCTGTGTCCCTGGTGATGAGGAGAATCAGAAAGGAGAATGTGGATGCTGGGGAGAGAGCCAAGCAGG
CCCTGGCCTTTGAACGCACTGACTTTGACCAAGTCAGATCCCTGATGGAGAACTCTGACAGATGCCAGGA
CATCAGGAACCTGGCCTTCCTGGGCATTGCCTACAACACCCTGCTGCGCATTGCCGAAATTGCCAGAATC
AGAGTGAAGGACATCTCCCGCACCGATGGTGGGAGAATGCTGATCCACATTGGCAGGACCAAGACCCTGG
TGTCCACAGCTGGTGTGGAGAAGGCCCTGTCCCTGGGGGTTACCAAGCTGGTGGAGAGATGGATCTCTGT
GTCTGGTGTGGCTGATGACCCCAACAACTACCTGTTCTGCCGGGTCAGAAAGAATGGTGTGGCTGCCCCT
TCTGCCACCTCCCAACTGTCCACCCGGGCCCTGGAAGGGATCTTTGAGGCCACCCACCGCCTGATCTATG
GTGCCAAGGATGACTCTGGGCAGAGATACCTGGCCTGGTCTGGCCACTCTGCCAGAGTGGGTGCTGCCAC
CGACATGGCCAGGGCTGGTGTGTCCATCCCTGAAATCATGCAGGCTGGTGGCTGGACCAATGTGAACATT
GTGATGAACTACATCAGAAACCTGGACTCTGAGACTGGGGCCATGGTGAGGCTGCTCGAAGATGGGGACT
GAGGCGCGCCGAATTCAAGCTTCTCGAGAGATCTTCGACTGTGCCTTCTAGTTGCCAGCCATCTGTTGTT
TGCCCCTCCCCCGTGCCTTCCTTGACCCTGGAAGGTGCCACTCCCACTGTCCTTTCCTAATAAAATGAGG
AAATTGCATCGCATTGTCTGAGTAGGTGTCATTCTATTCTGGGGGGTGGGGTGGGGCAGGACAGCAAGGG
GGAGGATTGGGAAGACAATAGCAGGCATGAGATCTCACGTGCGGACCGAGCGGCCGCAGGAACCCCTAGT
GATGGAGTTGGCCACTCCCTCTCTGCGCGCTCGCTCGCTCACTGAGGCCGGGCGACCAAAGGTCGCCCGA
CGCCCGGGCTTTGCCCGGGCGGCCTCAGTGAGCGAGCGAGCGCGCAGCTGCCTGCAGGGGCGCCTGATGC
GGTATTTTCTCCTTACGCATCTGTGCGGTATTTCACACCGCATA
[95 nt withheld, positions 2285-2379]
T
[46 nt withheld, positions 2381-2426]
C
[141 nt withheld, positions 2428-2568]
CCTTTGACGTTGGAGTCCACGTTCTTT
[37 nt withheld, positions 2596-2632]
ACTCTATCTCGGGCTATTCTTTTGATTTATAAGGGATTTTGCCGATTTCGGTCTATTGGTTAAAAAATGA
GCTGATTTAACAAAAATTTAACGCGAATTTTAACAAAATATTAACGTTTACAATTTTATGGTGCACTCTC
AGTACAATCTGCTCTGATGCCGCATAGTTAAGCCAGCCCCGACACCCGCCAACACCCGCTGACGCGCCCT
GACGGGCTTGTCTGCTCCCGGCATCCGCTTACAGACAAGCTGTGACCGTCTCCGGGAGCTGCATGTGTCA
GAGGTTTTCACCGTCATCACCGAAACGCGCGAGACGAAAGGGCCTCGTGATACGCCTATTTTTATAGGTT
AATGTCATGATAATAATGGTTTCTTAGACGTCAGGTGGCACTTTTCGGGGAAATGTGCGCGGAACCCCTA
TTTGTTTATTTTTCTAAATACATTCAAATATGTATCCGCTCATGAGACAATAACCCTGATAAATGCTTCA
ATAATATTGAAAAAGGAAGAGTATGAGTATTCAACATTTCCGTGTCGCCCTTATTCCCTTTTTTGCGGCA
TTTTGCCTTCCTGTTTTTGCTCACCCAGAAACGCTGGTGAAAGTAAAAGATGCTGAAGATCAGTTGGGTG
CACGAGTGGGTTACATCGAACTGGATCTCAACAGCGGTAAGATCCTTGAGAGTTTTCGCCCCGAAGAACG
TTTTCCAATGATGAGCACTTTTAAAGTTCTGCTATGTGGCGCGGTATTATCCCGTATTGACGCCGGGCAA
GAGCAACTCGGTCGCCGCATACACTATTCTCAGAATGACTTGGTTGAGTACTCACCAGTCACAGAAAAGC
ATCTTACGGATGGCATGACAGTAAGAGAATTATGCAGTGCTGCCATAACCATGAGTGATAACACTGCGGC
CAACTTACTTCTGACAACGATCGGAGGACCGAAGGAGCTAACCGCTTTTTTGCACAACATGGGGGATCAT
GTAACTCGCCTTGATCGTTGGGAACCGGAGCTGAATGAAGCCATACCAAACGACGAGCGTGACACCACGA
TGCCTGTAGCAATGGCAACAACGTTGCGCAAACTATTAACTGGCGAACTACTTACTCTAGCTTCCCGGCA
ACAATTAATAGACTGGATGGAGGCGGATAAAGTTGCAGGACCACTTCTGCGCTCGGCCCTTCCGGCTGGC
TGGTTTATTGCTGATAAATCTGGAGCCGGTGAGCGTGGGTCTCGCGGTATCATTGCAGCACTGGGGCCAG
ATGGTAAGCCCTCCCGTATCGTAGTTATCTACACGACGGGGAGTCAGGCAACTATGGATGAACGAAATAG
ACAGATCGCTGAGATAGGTGCCTCACTGATTAAGCATTGGTAACTGTCAGACCAAGTTTACTCATATATA
CTTTAGATTGATTTAAAACTTCATTTTTAATTTAAAAGGATCTAGGTGAAGATCCTTTTTGATAATCTCA
TGACCAAAATCCCTTAACGTGAGTTTTCGTTCCACTGAGCGTCAGACCCCGTAGAAAAGATCAAAGGATC
TTCTTGAGATCCTTTTTTTCTGCGCGTAATCTGCTGCTTGCAAACAAAAAAACCACCGCTACCAGCGGTG
GTTTGTTTGCCGGATCAAGAGCTACCAACTCTTTTTCCGAAGGTAACTGGCTTCAGCAGAGCGCAGATAC
CAAATACTGTTCTTCTAGTGTAGCCGTAGTTAGGCCACCACTTCAAGAACTCTGTAGCACCGCCTACATA
CCTCGCTCTGCTAATCCTGTTACCAGTGGCTGCTGCCAGTGGCGATAAGTCGTGTCTTACCGGGTTGGAC
TCAAGACGATAGTTACCGGATAAGGCGCAGCGGTCGGGCTGAACGGGGGGTTCGTGCACACAGCCCAGCT
TGGAGCGAACGACCTACACCGAACTGAGATACCTACAGCGTGAGCTATGAGAAAGCGCCACGCTTCCCGA
AGGGAGAAAGGCGGACAGGTATCCGGTAAGCGGCAGGGTCGGAACAGGAGAGCGCACGAGGGAGCTTCCA
GGGGGAAACGCCTGGTATCTTTATAGTCCTGTCGGGTTTCGCCACCTCTGACTTGAGCGTCGATTTTTGT
GATGCTCGTCAGGGGGGCGGAGCCTATGGAAAAACGCCAGCAACGCGGCCTTTTTACGGTTCCTGGCCTT
TTGCTGGCCTTTTGCTCACATGT
